Addgene plasmid #18878: pDESTsmg
Purpose: (Empty Backbone)
Depositing lab: Ted Baker. Depositing organization: University of Auckland. Publication: A new Gateway vector and expression protocol for fast and efficient recombinant protein expression in Mycobacterium smegmatis. Goldstone RM, Moreland NJ, Bashiri G, Baker EN, Shaun Lott J. Protein Expr Purif. 2008 Jan . 57(1):81-7. 10.1016/j.pep.2007.08.015 PubMed 17949993.
Backbone
  Vector backbone: pYUB1049
  Backbone size (bp): 6573
  Vector type: Bacterial Expression
  Selectable markers: Hygromycin
Growth in bacteria
  Bacterial resistance: Chloramphenicol, 25 μg/mL
  Growth temperature: 37°C
  Growth strain: ccdB Survival
  Growth instructions: This is a Gateway destination vector, so it requires a ccdB survival strain of E. coli for propagation of plasmid.
  Copy number: Unknown
Gene/Insert
  Gene/Insert name: None
  Tag / fusion protein: His (N terminal on backbone); His (C terminal on backbone)
  Cloning method: Gateway Cloning
  Sequencing primers: 5′ T7
Resource information
  A portion of this plasmid was derived from a plasmid made by: This plasmid was constructed by Rachael M. Goldstone from the pYUB1049 vector. pYUB1049 was donated by Mi-Sun Koo and William R. Jacobs from the Department of Microbiology and Immunology at the Albert Einstein College of Medicine, New York, USA.
Terms and licenses: Academic/Nonprofit Terms; Industry Terms: Not Available to Industry
Depositor comments: This is a Gateway destination vector. It requires a ccdB survival strain of E. coli for propagation of the plasmid, but once a gene of interest has been cloned in (via the LR reaction) it will grow in standard E. coli strains (eg. DH5alpha, BL21). This is a shuttle vector, designed for expression of the inserted gene in Mycobacterium smegmatis as well as allowing cloning using E. coli.
How to cite: pDESTsmg was a gift from Ted Baker (Addgene plasmid # 18878 ; http://n2t.net/addgene:18878 ; RRID:Addgene_18878)
