[The description below was written by a language model from this plasmid's Addgene catalogue record and the feature table of its GenBank file.]
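Description:
pDESTsmg is an empty Gateway destination vector built on the pYUB1049 backbone and designed as an E. coli–Mycobacterium smegmatis shuttle plasmid: genes are cloned and the plasmid manipulated in E. coli, then the recombinant protein is expressed in M. smegmatis. The annotated sequence (about 6.6 kb) carries a high-copy ColE1/pUC-type origin for replication in E. coli and an f1 phage origin. The catalogue lists hygromycin as the selectable marker and chloramphenicol as the bacterial resistance. Only the chloramphenicol gene is annotated in the feature table, and a roughly 2 kb stretch between the f1 ori and the ColE1 ori, as well as the region after the ori, is unannotated, so the hygromycin marker and any mycobacterial replication functions are not described in the record.

The expression cassette is pET-like: a T7 promoter followed by a lac operator and the T7 gene 10 ribosome binding site, then an N-terminal 6xHis tag, the Gateway cassette, a second 6xHis coding segment downstream, and a T7 terminator. The Gateway cassette consists of attR1 and attR2 sites flanking a lac UV5-driven chloramphenicol acetyltransferase gene and the ccdB gyrase toxin. Because of ccdB, the empty vector must be maintained in a ccdB-tolerant E. coli strain. An LR recombination with an entry clone replaces the CmR–ccdB segment with the gene of interest, removing the toxin, after which the plasmid can be propagated in standard E. coli strains. The resulting clones place the insert under T7/lac control with backbone-encoded His tags for affinity purification. The vector is intended for rapid, Gateway-based production of recombinant proteins in M. smegmatis.
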