LOCUS       Exported 6560 bp ds-DNA circular SYN 12-MAY-2021
DEFINITION  synthetic circular DNA
ACCESSION   .
VERSION     .
KEYWORDS    pDESTsmg
SOURCE      synthetic DNA construct
  ORGANISM  synthetic DNA construct
REFERENCE   1 (bases 1 to 6560)
  AUTHORS   Goldstone RM, Moreland NJ, Bashiri G, Baker EN, Shaun Lott J
  TITLE     A new Gateway vector and expression protocol for fast and efficient
            recombinant protein expression in Mycobacterium smegmatis.
  JOURNAL   Protein Expr Purif. 2008 Jan . 57(1):81-7.
  PUBMED    17949993
REFERENCE   2 (bases 1 to 6560)
  AUTHORS   .
  TITLE     Direct Submission
  JOURNAL   Exported May 12, 2021 from SnapGene Server 1.1.58
            http://www.snapgene.com
FEATURES             Location/Qualifiers
     source          1..6560
                     /organism="synthetic DNA construct"
                     /mol_type="other DNA"
     primer_bind     61..80
                     /label=T7
                     /note="T7 promoter, forward primer"
     promoter        61..79
                     /label=T7 promoter
                     /note="promoter for bacteriophage T7 RNA polymerase"
     protein_bind    80..104
                     /label=lac operator
                     /bound_moiety="lac repressor encoded by lacI"
                     /note="The lac repressor binds to the lac operator to
                     inhibit transcription in E. coli. This inhibition can be
                     relieved by adding lactose or
                     isopropyl-beta-D-thiogalactopyranoside (IPTG)."
     RBS             119..141
                     /note="efficient ribosome binding site from bacteriophage
                     T7 gene 10 (Olins and Rangwala, 1989)"
     CDS             154..171
                     /codon_start=1
                     /product="6xHis affinity tag"
                     /label=6xHis
                     /translation="HHHHHH"
     protein_bind    187..311
                     /gene="mutant version of attR"
                     /label=attR1
                     /bound_moiety="LR Clonase(TM)"
                     /note="recombination site for the Gateway(R) LR reaction"
     promoter        336..366
                     /label=lac UV5 promoter
                     /note="E. coli lac promoter with an ""up"" mutation"
     CDS             420..1079
                     /codon_start=1
                     /gene="cat"
                     /product="chloramphenicol acetyltransferase"
                     /label=CmR
                     /note="confers resistance to chloramphenicol"
                     /translation="MEKKITGYTTVDISQWHRKEHFEAFQSVAQCTYNQTVQLDITAFL
                     KTVKKNKHKFYPAFIHILARLMNAHPEFRMAMKDGELVIWDSVHPCYTVFHEQTETFSS
                     LWSEYHDDFRQFLHIYSQDVACYGENLAYFPKGFIENMFFVSANPWVSFTSFDLNVANM
                     DNFFAPVFTMGKYYTQGDKVLMPLAIQVHHAVCDGFHVGRMLNELQQYCDEWQGGA"
     primer_bind     complement(486..505)
                     /label=CAT-R
                     /note="Chloramphenicol resistance gene, reverse primer"
     CDS             1421..1726
                     /codon_start=1
                     /gene="ccdB"
                     /product="CcdB, a bacterial toxin that poisons DNA gyrase"
                     /label=ccdB
                     /note="Plasmids containing the ccdB gene cannot be
                     propagated in standard E. coli strains."
                     /translation="MQFKVYTYKRESRYRLFVDVQSDIIDTPGRRMVIPLASARLLSDK
                     VSRELYPVVHIGDESWRMMTTDMASVPVSVIGEEVADLSHRENDIKNAINLMFWGI"
     primer_bind     1605..1624
                     /label=ccdB-fwd
                     /note="ccdB gene, forward primer"
     protein_bind    complement(1767..1891)
                     /gene="mutant version of attR"
                     /label=attR2
                     /bound_moiety="LR Clonase(TM)"
                     /note="recombination site for the Gateway(R) LR reaction"
     CDS             1941..1958
                     /codon_start=1
                     /product="6xHis affinity tag"
                     /label=6xHis
                     /translation="HHHHHH"
     primer_bind     complement(2011..2029)
                     /label=T7 Term
                     /note="T7 terminator, reverse primer"
     terminator      2025..2072
                     /label=T7 terminator
                     /note="transcription terminator for bacteriophage T7 RNA
                     polymerase"
     rep_origin      2109..2537
                     /direction=RIGHT
                     /label=f1 ori
                     /note="f1 bacteriophage origin of replication; arrow
                     indicates direction of (+) strand synthesis"
     primer_bind     complement(2196..2215)
                     /label=F1ori-R
                     /note="F1 origin, reverse primer"
     primer_bind     2406..2427
                     /label=F1ori-F
                     /note="F1 origin, forward primer"
     rep_origin      complement(4640..5228)
                     /direction=LEFT
                     /label=ori
                     /note="high-copy-number ColE1/pMB1/pBR322/pUC origin of
                     replication"
     primer_bind     complement(4720..4739)
                     /label=pBR322ori-F
                     /note="pBR322 origin, forward primer"
ORIGIN
        1 ccggtgatgc cggccacgat gcgtccggcg tagaggatcg agatctcgat cccgcgaaat
       61 taatacgact cactataggg gaattgtgag cggataacaa ttcccctcta gaaataattt
      121 tgtttaactt taagaaggag atataccatg tcgcatcacc atcaccatca cctcgaatca
      181 ccatcaacaa gtttgtacaa aaaagctgaa cgagaaacgt aaaatgatat aaatatcaat
      241 atattaaatt agattttgca taaaaaacag actacataat actgtaaaac acaacatatc
      301 cagtcactat ggcggccgca ttaggcaccc caggctttac actttatgct tccggctcgt
      361 ataatgtgtg gattttgagt taggatccgt cgagattttc aggagctaag gaagctaaaa
      421 tggagaaaaa aatcactgga tataccaccg ttgatatatc ccaatggcat cgtaaagaac
      481 attttgaggc atttcagtca gttgctcaat gtacctataa ccagaccgtt cagctggata
      541 ttacggcctt tttaaagacc gtaaagaaaa ataagcacaa gttttatccg gcctttattc
      601 acattcttgc ccgcctgatg aatgctcatc cggaattccg tatggcaatg aaagacggtg
      661 agctggtgat atgggatagt gttcaccctt gttacaccgt tttccatgag caaactgaaa
      721 cgttttcatc gctctggagt gaataccacg acgatttccg gcagtttcta cacatatatt
      781 cgcaagatgt ggcgtgttac ggtgaaaacc tggcctattt ccctaaaggg tttattgaga
      841 atatgttttt cgtctcagcc aatccctggg tgagtttcac cagttttgat ttaaacgtgg
      901 ccaatatgga caacttcttc gcccccgttt tcaccatggg caaatattat acgcaaggcg
      961 acaaggtgct gatgccgctg gcgattcagg ttcatcatgc cgtttgtgat ggcttccatg
     1021 tcggcagaat gcttaatgaa ttacaacagt actgcgatga gtggcagggc ggggcgtaaa
     1081 gatctggatc cggcttacta aaagccagat aacagtatgc gtatttgcgc gctgattttt
     1141 gcggtataag aatatatact gatatgtata cccgaagtat gtcaaaaaga ggtatgctat
     1201 gaagcagcgt attacagtga cagttgacag cgacagctat cagttgctca aggcatatat
     1261 gatgtcaata tctccggtct ggtaagcaca accatgcaga atgaagcccg tcgtctgcgt
     1321 gccgaacgct ggaaagcgga aaatcaggaa gggatggctg aggtcgcccg gtttattgaa
     1381 atgaacggct cttttgctga cgagaacagg ggctggtgaa atgcagttta aggtttacac
     1441 ctataaaaga gagagccgtt atcgtctgtt tgtggatgta cagagtgata ttattgacac
     1501 gcccgggcga cggatggtga tccccctggc cagtgcacgt ctgctgtcag ataaagtctc
     1561 ccgtgaactt tacccggtgg tgcatatcgg ggatgaaagc tggcgcatga tgaccaccga
     1621 tatggccagt gtgccggtct ccgttatcgg ggaagaagtg gctgatctca gccaccgcga
     1681 aaatgacatc aaaaacgcca ttaacctgat gttctgggga atataaatgt caggctccct
     1741 tatacacagc cagtctgcag gtcgaccata gtgactggat atgttgtgtt ttacagtatt
     1801 atgtagtctg ttttttatgc aaaatctaat ttaatatatt gatatttata tcattttacg
     1861 tttctcgttc agctttcttg tacaaagtgg ttgatgatcc gaattcgagc tccgtcgaca
     1921 agcttgcggc cgcactcgag caccaccacc accaccactg agatccggct gctaacaaag
     1981 cccgaaagga agctgagttg gctgctgcca ccgctgagca ataactagca taaccccttg
     2041 gggcctctaa acgggtcttg aggggttttt tgctgaaagg aggaactata tccggattgg
     2101 cgaatgggnn nnnnnnnnnn nnnnnnnnnn nnnnnnnnnn nnnnnnnnnn nnnnnnnnnn
     2161 nnnnnnnnnn nnnnnnnnnn nnnnnnnnnn nnnnnnnnnn nnnnnnnnnn nnnnnnnnnn
     2221 nnnnnnnnnn nncnnnnnnn nnnnnnnnnn nnnnnnnnnn nnnnnnnnnn nnnnnnnnnn
     2281 nnnnnnnnnn nnnnnnnnnn nnnnnnnnnn nnnnnnnnnn nnnnannnnn nnnnnnnnnn
     2341 nnnnnnnnnn nnnnnnnnnn nnnnnnnnnn nnnncctttg acgttggagt ccacgttctt
     2401 taatagtgga ctcttgttcc aaactggaac aacactcaac cctatctcgg tctattcttt
     2461 tgatttataa gggattttgc cgatttcggc ctattggtta aaaaatgagc tgatttaaca
     2521 aaaatttaac gcgaatttta acaaaatatc tagatttaaa gatctggtac cgcggccgcg
     2581 ccacggatgc caccacaggc actacaacgg agttcgccac gtacatcacc acaaccaccg
     2641 attctggcgg tgagctcccc gatattcagc ggaaatggct tggtatcgac caagattcgt
     2701 agaaccccgt ctcgtctggc tggtattcaa aacgggcgca acgaaacacg caacgagaca
     2761 ggcatggccc aaaccagaaa actagcgtct accaggactt ttacctgtcc gacccgttgc
     2821 aacggaaccc cccacggaac ccccgcgaca cccgctcccc aattgcgtta gaacagcggt
     2881 ggattgtcgg cttcgttgtg ggccttttga gccgcttcct gttctgccgc acgctctttc
     2941 ctcgcccgat agccgagtcg cttaacggtg tccagatgca gcccgaaatg tttggccgtt
     3001 tgcggccaag agtggccctc gtcgtcgtga taggcgcgga tgcgttcgcg gcgtgcagcc
     3061 tgctcggcga gccactcgct gcgttcctgc gccacgagcc ggacgacgtg gcgttcggat
     3121 agtccggtga ttcgagcgcc ttcggcggcg gtcacgcgcc gctttttgcg gacagtcggc
     3181 tgccggttgt agccgtcgct gtagccgtcg ctcatagcaa tgcctccatg catggctgac
     3241 gcggactttg cgcgccgcgc aactgtgctc gccgccgtgc gcgctgctgc gcccttccgc
     3301 gagatggccg actggcgcgc actgagtgtg gcctcgtaga ccacgatccc gtccgcccaa
     3361 atgcgcgact tggttgtgat ccaacgccaa atgctgttgg cgatggcgcg gacctcgctg
     3421 tccggtagcg gtccgggaca cacgtcgttg cacggaaatt cggcgtttcg cgcgtggcac
     3481 tcggcataga tcgcgcggcc gagtccgtcc acgttccggg tcggcaggta gatccgcatg
     3541 agggcgggac gataggccca caacctgacg gaatcgaaca gtgcgcaatt ccgccctagc
     3601 ggcgtcggag ccgctttgta cgtggtctgc tgacgccagc gcggcggtgg catgttcgcg
     3661 ccgagctcgg cctcgatgtg gctgagtgtg tagagatctg agtggagcca ttccgtttcc
     3721 caggcgatgt ggccggggtt tttggtcatg aggcctgagt aactgcggtc gccatcgacg
     3781 gcgcgccgaa ggccttcggc gcacgccgcc atgtatgcga gcggcttacg ccgcgcgtat
     3841 tcggtgcgtg gaacaggggc gttgagtgcc cacactgcgt gtgcgtggcc gttggcgcga
     3901 ttgcccacga tcgcgttggg cagcggatgg gacccccggg cgctgagcgc tcggagcgct
     3961 gcgtctggat ggtctacgtc cacgaccagc aggtttgcca gcgctgttgg gttcgcctcg
     4021 atgtaccggc ggcctagggc cgacgcgcgg ctttggcggt agatcccctc gagcagatcg
     4081 tcgcttgcca gcggccagta cggcagccag agctgctcaa attcgtcggc gacgtggctc
     4141 acgcttggta gtagaccacg attaatcacc ggtgtatggt ccgacacgag ctccaagtca
     4201 gatatttcgc tgaggggcca ccccacaact gcacactccc ccgctctccc gtcgagccct
     4261 ggtggtggaa caccagcgac agccgagcac ccccaaccac ctgtaccaac caggaggaac
     4321 acatgcgtcg tttcgaggac gtttccgggc cgctgagagc cgctgtggcg gccgtacacg
     4381 ccgccttaga cccgttagac cccctgccgc ctgaatgcgc gggtacgagc cacacagcgc
     4441 ccgaacttac ggagctggtg ggctcacgcg tgcggccgca cgcgttgcgc tcggtcgttc
     4501 ggctgcggcg agcggtatca gctcactcaa aggcggtaat acggttatcc acagaatcag
     4561 gggataacgc aggaaagaac atgtgagcaa aaggccagca aaaggccagg aaccgtaaaa
     4621 aggccgcgtt gctggcgttt ttccataggc tccgcccccc tgacgagcat cacaaaaatc
     4681 gacgctcaag tcagaggtgg cgaaacccga caggactata aagataccag gcgtttcccc
     4741 ctggaagctc cctcgtgcgc tctcctgttc cgaccctgcc gcttaccgga tacctgtccg
     4801 cctttctccc ctcgggaagc gtggcgcttt ctcatagctc acgctgtagg tatctcagtt
     4861 cggtgtaggt cgttcgctcc aagctgggct gtgtgcacga accccccgtt cagcccgacc
     4921 gctgcgcctt atccggtaac tatcgtcttg agtccaaccc ggtaagacac gacttatcgc
     4981 cactggcagc agccactggt aacaggatta gcagagcgag gtatgtaggc ggtgctacag
     5041 agttcttgaa gtggtggcct aactacggct acactagaag gacagtattt ggtatctgcg
     5101 ctctgctgaa gccagttacc ttcggaaaaa gagttggtag ctcttgatcc ggcaaacaaa
     5161 ccaccgctgg tagcggtggt ttttttgttt gcaagcagca gattacgcgc agaaaaaaag
     5221 gatctcaaga agatcctttg atcttttcta cggggtctga cgctcatgga actagagcat
     5281 gagattatca aaaaggatct tcacctagat ccttttaaat taaaaatgaa gttttaaatc
     5341 aatctaaagt atatatgagt aaacttggtc tgacagttac caatgcttaa tcagtgaggc
     5401 acctatctca gcgatctgtc tatttcgttc atccatagtt gcctgactcc ccgacgtggc
     5461 cgaccagccc gtcatcgtca acgcctgatc cgcggtgcgg acaggccgtg tcgcgaccgg
     5521 ccgtgcggaa ttaagccggc ccgtaccctg tgaatagagg tccgctgtga cacaagaatc
     5581 cctgttactt ctcgaccgta ttgattcgga tgattcctac gcgagcctgc ggaacgacca
     5641 ggaattctgg gagccgctgg cccgccgagc cctggaggag ctcgggctgc cggtgccgcc
     5701 ggtgctgcgg gtgcccggcg agagcaccaa ccccgtactg gtcggcgagc ccggcccggt
     5761 gatcaagctg ttcggcgagc actggtgcgg tccggagagc ctcgcgtcgg agtcggaggc
     5821 gtacgcggtc ctggcggacg ccccggtgcc ggtgccccgc ctcctcggcc gcggcgagct
     5881 gcggcccggc accggagcct ggccgtggcc ctacctggtg atgagccgga tgaccggcac
     5941 cacctggcgg tccgcgatgg acggcacgac cgaccggaac gcgctgctcg ccctggcccg
     6001 cgaactcggc cgggtgctcg gccggctgca cagggtgccg ctgaccggga acaccgtgct
     6061 caccccccat tccgaggtct tcccggaact gctgcgggaa cgccgcgcgg cgaccgtcga
     6121 ggaccaccgc gggtggggct acctctcgcc ccggctgctg gaccgcctgg aggactggct
     6181 gccggacgtg gacacgctgc tggccggccg cgaaccccgg ttcgtccacg gcgacctgca
     6241 cgggaccaac atcttcgtgg acctggccgc gaccgaggtc accgggatcg tcgacttcac
     6301 cgacgtctat gcgggagact cccgctacag cctggtgcaa ctgcatctca acgccttccg
     6361 gggcgaccgc gagatcctgg ccgcgctgct cgacggggcg cagtggaagc ggaccgagga
     6421 cttcgcccgc gaactgctcg ccttcacctt cctgcacgac ttcgaggtgt tcgaggagac
     6481 cccgctggat ctctccggct tcaccgatcc ggaggaactg gcgcagttcc tctgggggcc
     6541 gccggacacc gcccccggcg
//
