>Addgene plasmid #18878 | pDESTsmg | addgene partial sequence | sequence record 24757 | T7 5'-TAATACGACTCACTATAGGG-3'
TGGCGTNATTCCCTCTGAATATTTTGTTTACTTTAAGAAGGAGATATACCATGTCGCATCACCATCACCA
TCACCTCGAATCACCATCAACAAGTTTGTACAAAAAAGCTGAACGAGAAACGTAAAATGATATAAATATC
AATATATTAAATTAGATTTTGCATAAAAAACAGACTACATAATACTGTAAAACACAACATATCCAGTCAC
TATGGCGGCCGCATTAGGCACCCCAGGCTTTACACTTTATGCTTCCGGCTCGTATAATGTGTGGATTTTG
AGTTAGGATCCGTCGAGATTTTCAGGAGCTAAGGAAGCTAAAATGGAGAAAAAAATCACTGGATATACCA
CCGTTGATATATCCCAATGGCATCGTAAAGAACATTTTGAGGCATTTCAGTCAGTTGCTCAATGTACCTA
TAACCAGACCGTTCAGCTGGATATTACGGCCTTTTTAAAGACCGTAAAGAAAAATAAGCACAAGTTTTAT
CCGGCCTTTATTCACATTCTTGCCCGCCTGATGAATGCTCATCCGGAATTCCGTATGGCAATGAAAGACG
GTGAGCTGGTGATATGGGATAGTGTTCACCCTTGTTACACCGTTTTCCATGAGCAAACTGAAACGTTTTC
ATCGCTCTGGAGTGAATACCACGACGATTTCCGGNCGTCCCNACCCATATATTCGCAAGATGTGGCGTGN
TACNGTNNAAACCTGGCCNTTTTCCCTAAAGGGTTANNGGAGATATGTTTTCCGTCTCAGCCATTCCNGG
GTGAGTTTNGCAGTTNGATTAACNNGGCCAATNGGNCCACTCTCNCCCCGTTNCCANGGCAAATGTNNA
